>Addgene plasmid #77572 | FGFR4 gRNA (BRDN0001148634) | addgene full sequence | sequence record 188022 | Addgene Assembled Sequence
CCCGGGTGCAAAGATGGATAAAGTTTTAAACAGAGAGGAATCTTTGCAGCTAATGGACCTTCTAGGTCTT
GAAAGGAGTGGGAATTGGCTCCGGTGCCCGTCAGTGGGCAGAGCGCACATCGCCCACAGTCCCCGAGAAG
TTGGGGGGAGGGGTCGGCAATTGATCCGGTGCCTAGAGAAGGTGGCGCGGGGTAAACTGGGAAAGTGATG
TCGTGTACTGGCTCCGCCTTTTTCCCGAGGGTGGGGGAGAACCGTATATAAGTGCAGTAGTCGCCGTGAA
CGTTCTTTTTCGCAACGGGTTTGCCGCCAGAACACAGGTAAGTGCCGTGTGTGGTTCCCGCGGGCCTGGC
CTCTTTACGGGTTATGGCCCTTGCGTGCCTTGAATTACTTCCACCTGGCTGCAGTACGTGATTCTTGATC
CCGAGCTTCGGGTTGGAAGTGGGTGGGAGAGTTCGAGGCCTTGCGCTTAAGGAGCCCCTTCGCCTCGTGC
TTGAGTTGAGGCCTGGCCTGGGCGCTGGGGCCGCCGCGTGCGAATCTGGTGGCACCTTCGCGCCTGTCTC
GCTGCTTTCGATAAGTCTCTAGCCATTTAAAATTTTTGATGACCTGCTGCGACGCTTTTTTTCTGGCAAG
ATAGTCTTGTAAATGCGGGCCAAGATCTGCACACTGGTATTTCGGTTTTTGGGGCCGCGGGCGGCGACGG
GGCCCGTGCGTCCCAGCGCACATGTTCGGCGAGGCGGGGCCTGCGAGCGCGGCCACCGAGAATCGGACGG
GGGTAGTCTCAAGCTGGCCGGCCTGCTCTGGTGCCTGGCCTCGCGCCGCCGTGTATCGCCCCGCCCTGGG
CGGCAAGGCTGGCCCGGTCGGCACCAGTTGCGTGAGCGGAAAGATGGCCGCTTCCCGGCCCTGCTGCAGG
GAGCTCAAAATGGAGGACGCGGCGCTCGGGAGAGCGGGCGGGTGAGTCACCCACACAAAGGAAAAGGGCC
TTTCCGTCCTCAGCCGTCGCTTCATGTGACTCCACGGAGTACCGGGCGCCGTCCAGGCACCTCGATTAGT
TCTCGAGCTTTTGGAGTACGTCGTCTTTAGGTTGGGGGGAGGGGTTTTATGCGATGGAGTTTCCCCACAC
TGAGTGGGTGGAGACTGAAGTTAGGCCAGCTTGGCACTTGATGTAATTCTCCTTGGAATTTGCCCTTTTT
GAGTTTGGATCTTGGTTCATTCTCAAGCCTCAGACAGTGGTTCAAAGTTTTTTTCTTCCATTTCAGGTGT
CGTGACGTACGGCCACCATGACCGAGTACAAGCCCACGGTGCGCCTCGCCACCCGCGACGACGTCCCCAG
GGCCGTACGCACCCTCGCCGCCGCGTTCGCCGACTACCCCGCCACGCGCCACACCGTCGATCCGGACCGC
CACATCGAGCGGGTCACCGAGCTGCAAGAACTCTTCCTCACGCGCGTCGGGCTCGACATCGGCAAGGTGT
GGGTCGCGGACGACGGCGCCGCCGTGGCGGTCTGGACCACGCCGGAGAGCGTCGAAGCGGGGGCGGTGTT
CGCCGAGATCGGCCCGCGCATGGCCGAGTTGAGCGGTTCCCGGCTGGCCGCGCAGCAACAGATGGAAGGC
CTCCTGGCGCCGCACCGGCCCAAGGAGCCCGCGTGGTTCCTGGCCACCGTCGGAGTCTCGCCCGACCACC
AGGGCAAGGGTCTGGGCAGCGCCGTCGTGCTCCCCGGAGTGGAGGCGGCCGAGCGCGCCGGGGTGCCCGC
CTTCCTGGAGACCTCCGCGCCCCGCAACCTCCCCTTCTACGAGCGGCTCGGCTTCACCGTCACCGCCGAC
GTCGAGGTGCCCGAAGGACCGCGCACCTGGTGCATGACCCGCAAGCCCGGTGCCTGAACGCGTTAAGTCG
ACAATCAACCTCTGGATTACAAAATTTGTGAAAGATTGACTGGTATTCTTAACTATGTTGCTCCTTTTAC
GCTATGTGGATACGCTGCTTTAATGCCTTTGTATCATGCTATTGCTTCCCGTATGGCTTTCATTTTCTCC
TCCTTGTATAAATCCTGGTTGCTGTCTCTTTATGAGGAGTTGTGGCCCGTTGTCAGGCAACGTGGCGTGG
TGTGCACTGTGTTTGCTGACGCAACCCCCACTGGTTGGGGCATTGCCACCACCTGTCAGCTCCTTTCCGG
GACTTTCGCTTTCCCCCTCCCTATTGCCACGGCGGAACTCATCGCCGCCTGCCTTGCCCGCTGCTGGACA
GGGGCTCGGCTGTTGGGCACTGACAATTCCGTGGTGTTGTCGGGGAAATCATCGTCCTTTCCTTGGCTGC
TCGCCTGTGTTGCCACCTGGATTCTGCGCGGGACGTCCTTCTGCTACGTCCCTTCGGCCCTCAATCCAGC
GGACCTTCCTTCCCGCGGCCTGCTGCCGGCTCTGCGGCCTCTTCCGCGTCTTCGCCTTCGCCCTCAGACG
AGTCGGATCTCCCTTTGGGCCGCCTCCCCGCGTCGACTTTAAGACCAATGACTTACAAGGCAGCTGTAGA
TCTTAGCCACTTTTTAAAAGAAAAGGGGGGACTGGAAGGGCTAATTCACTCCCAACGAAGACAAGATCTG
CTTTTTGCTTGTACTGGGTCTCTCTGGTTAGACCAGATCTGAGCCTGGGAGCTCTCTGGCTAACTAGGGA
ACCCACTGCTTAAGCCTCAATAAAGCTTGCCTTGAGTGCTTCAAGTAGTGTGTGCCCGTCTGTTGTGTGA
CTCTGGTAACTAGAGATCCCTCAGACCCTTTTAGTCAGTGTGGAAAATCTCTAGCAGTACGTATAGTAGT
TCATGTCATCTTATTATTCAGTATTTATAACTTGCAAAGAAATGAATATCAGAGAGTGAGAGGAACTTGT
TTATTGCAGCTTATAATGGTTACAAATAAAGCAATAGCATCACAAATTTCACAAATAAAGCATTTTTTTC
ACTGCATTCTAGTTGTGGTTTGTCCAAACTCATCAATGTATCTTATCATGTCTGGCTCTAGCTATCCCGC
CCCTAACTCCGCCCATCCCGCCCCTAACTCCGCCCAGTTCCGCCCATTCTCCGCCCCATGGCTGACTAAT
TTTTTTTATTTATGCAGAGGCCGAGGCCGCCTCGGCCTCTGAGCTATTCCAGAAGTAGTGAGGAGGCTTT
TTTGGAGGCCTAGGGACGTACCCAATTCGCCCTATAGTGAGTCGTATTACGCGCGCTCACTGGCCGTCGT
TTTACAACGTCGTGACTGGGAAAACCCTGGCGTTACCCAACTTAATCGCCTTGCAGCACATCCCCCTTTC
GCCAGCTGGCGTAATAGCGAAGAGGCCCGCACCGATCGCCCTTCCCAACAGTTGCGCAGCCTGAATGGCG
AATGGG
[124 nt withheld, positions 3367-3490]
C
[91 nt withheld, positions 3492-3582]
A
[49 nt withheld, positions 3584-3632]
CCTTTGACGTTGGAGTCCACGTTCTTT
[37 nt withheld, positions 3660-3696]
ACCCTATCTCGGTCTATTCTTTTGATTTATAAGGGATTTTGCCGATTTCGGCCTATTGGTTAAAAAATGA
GCTGATTTAACAAAAATTTAACGCGAATTTTAACAAAATATTAACGCTTACAATTTAGGTGGCACTTTTC
GGGGAAATGTGCGCGGAACCCCTATTTGTTTATTTTTCTAAATACATTCAAATATGTATCCGCTCATGAG
ACAATAACCCTGATAAATGCTTCAATAATATTGAAAAAGGAAGAGTATGAGTATTCAACATTTCCGTGTC
GCCCTTATTCCCTTTTTTGCGGCATTTTGCCTTCCTGTTTTTGCTCACCCAGAAACGCTGGTGAAAGTAA
AAGATGCTGAAGATCAGTTGGGTGCACGAGTGGGTTACATCGAACTGGATCTCAACAGCGGTAAGATCCT
TGAGAGTTTTCGCCCCGAAGAACGTTTTCCAATGATGAGCACTTTTAAAGTTCTGCTATGTGGCGCGGTA
TTATCCCGTATTGACGCCGGGCAAGAGCAACTCGGTCGCCGCATACACTATTCTCAGAATGACTTGGTTG
AGTACTCACCAGTCACAGAAAAGCATCTTACGGATGGCATGACAGTAAGAGAATTATGCAGTGCTGCCAT
AACCATGAGTGATAACACTGCGGCCAACTTACTTCTGACAACGATCGGAGGACCGAAGGAGCTAACCGCT
TTTTTGCACAACATGGGGGATCATGTAACTCGCCTTGATCGTTGGGAACCGGAGCTGAATGAAGCCATAC
CAAACGACGAGCGTGACACCACGATGCCTGTAGCAATGGCAACAACGTTGCGCAAACTATTAACTGGCGA
ACTACTTACTCTAGCTTCCCGGCAACAATTAATAGACTGGATGGAGGCGGATAAAGTTGCAGGACCACTT
CTGCGCTCGGCCCTTCCGGCTGGCTGGTTTATTGCTGATAAATCTGGAGCCGGTGAGCGTGGGTCTCGCG
GTATCATTGCAGCACTGGGGCCAGATGGTAAGCCCTCCCGTATCGTAGTTATCTACACGACGGGGAGTCA
GGCAACTATGGATGAACGAAATAGACAGATCGCTGAGATAGGTGCCTCACTGATTAAGCATTGGTAACTG
TCAGACCAAGTTTACTCATATATACTTTAGATTGATTTAAAACTTCATTTTTAATTTAAAAGGATCTAGG
TGAAGATCCTTTTTGATAATCTCATGACCAAAATCCCTTAACGTGAGTTTTCGTTCCACTGAGCGTCAGA
CCCCGTAGAAAAGATCAAAGGATCTTCTTGAGATCCTTTTTTTCTGCGCGTAATCTGCTGCTTGCAAACA
AAAAAACCACCGCTACCAGCGGTGGTTTGTTTGCCGGATCAAGAGCTACCAACTCTTTTTCCGAAGGTAA
CTGGCTTCAGCAGAGCGCAGATACCAAATACTGTTCTTCTAGTGTAGCCGTAGTTAGGCCACCACTTCAA
GAACTCTGTAGCACCGCCTACATACCTCGCTCTGCTAATCCTGTTACCAGTGGCTGCTGCCAGTGGCGAT
AAGTCGTGTCTTACCGGGTTGGACTCAAGACGATAGTTACCGGATAAGGCGCAGCGGTCGGGCTGAACGG
GGGGTTCGTGCACACAGCCCAGCTTGGAGCGAACGACCTACACCGAACTGAGATACCTACAGCGTGAGCT
ATGAGAAAGCGCCACGCTTCCCGAAGGGAGAAAGGCGGACAGGTATCCGGTAAGCGGCAGGGTCGGAACA
GGAGAGCGCACGAGGGAGCTTCCAGGGGGAAACGCCTGGTATCTTTATAGTCCTGTCGGGTTTCGCCACC
TCTGACTTGAGCGTCGATTTTTGTGATGCTCGTCAGGGGGGCGGAGCCTATGGAAAAACGCCAGCAACGC
GGCCTTTTTACGGTTCCTGGCCTTTTGCTGGCCTTTTGCTCACATGTTCTTTCCTGCGTTATCCCCTGAT
TCTGTGGATAACCGTATTACCGCCTTTGAGTGAGCTGATACCGCTCGCCGCAGCCGAACGACCGAGCGCA
GCGAGTCAGTGAGCGAGGAAGCGGAAGAGCGCCCAATACGCAAACCGCCTCTCCCCGCGCGTTGGCCGAT
TCATTAATGCAGCTGGCACGACAGGTTTCCCGACTGGAAAGCGGGCAGTGAGCGCAACGCAATTAATGTG
AGTTAGCTCACTCATTAGGCACCCCAGGCTTTACACTTTATGCTTCCGGCTCGTATGTTGTGTGGAATTG
TGAGCGGATAACAATTTCACACAGGAAACAGCTATGACCATGATTACGCCAAGCGCGCAATTAACCCTCA
CTAAAGGGAACAAAAGCTGGAGCTGCAAGCTTAATGTAGTCTTATGCAATACTCTTGTAGTCTTGCAACA
TGGTAACGATGAGTTAGCAACATGCCTTACAAGGAGAGAAAAAGCACCGTGCATGCCGATTGGTGGAAGT
AAGGTGGTACGATCGTGCCTTATTAGGAAGGCAACAGACGGGTCTGACATGGATTGGACGAACCACTGAA
TTGCCGCATTGCAGAGATATTGTATTTAAGTGCCTAGCTCGATACATAAACGGGTCTCTCTGGTTAGACC
AGATCTGAGCCTGGGAGCTCTCTGGCTAACTAGGGAACCCACTGCTTAAGCCTCAATAAAGCTTGCCTTG
AGTGCTTCAAGTAGTGTGTGCCCGTCTGTTGTGTGACTCTGGTAACTAGAGATCCCTCAGACCCTTTTAG
TCAGTGTGGAAAATCTCTAGCAGTGGCGCCCGAACAGGGACTTGAAAGCGAAAGGGAAACCAGAGGAGCT
CTCTCGACGCAGGACTCGGCTTGCTGAAGCGCGCACGGCAAGAGGCGAGGGGCGGCGACTGGTGAGTACG
CCAAAAATTTTGACTAGCGGAGGCTAGAAGGAGAGAGATGGGTGCGAGAGCGTCAGTATTAAGCGGGGGA
GAATTAGATCGCGATGGGAAAAAATTCGGTTAAGGCCAGGGGGAAAGAAAAAATATAAATTAAAACATAT
AGTATGGGCAAGCAGGGAGCTAGAACGATTCGCAGTTAATCCTGGCCTGTTAGAAACATCAGAAGGCTGT
AGACAAATACTGGGACAGCTACAACCATCCCTTCAGACAGGATCAGAAGAACTTAGATCATTATATAATA
CAGTAGCAACCCTCTATTGTGTGCATCAAAGGATAGAGATAAAAGACACCAAGGAAGCTTTAGACAAGAT
AGAGGAAGAGCAAAACAAAAGTAAGACCACCGCACAGCAAGCGGCCGCTGATCTTCAGACCTGGAGGAGG
AGATATGAGGGACAATTGGAGAAGTGAATTATATAAATATAAAGTAGTAAAAATTGAACCATTAGGAGTA
GCACCCACCAAGGCAAAGAGAAGAGTGGTGCAGAGAGAAAAAAGAGCAGTGGGAATAGGAGCTTTGTTCC
TTGGGTTCTTGGGAGCAGCAGGAAGCACTATGGGCGCAGCGTCAATGACGCTGACGGTACAGGCCAGACA
ATTATTGTCTGGTATAGTGCAGCAGCAGAACAATTTGCTGAGGGCTATTGAGGCGCAACAGCATCTGTTG
CAACTCACAGTCTGGGGCATCAAGCAGCTCCAGGCAAGAATCCTGGCTGTGGAAAGATACCTAAAGGATC
AACAGCTCCTGGGGATTTGGGGTTGCTCTGGAAAACTCATTTGCACCACTGCTGTGCCTTGGAATGCTAG
TTGGAGTAATAAATCTCTGGAACAGATTTGGAATCACACGACCTGGATGGAGTGGGACAGAGAAATTAAC
AATTACACAAGCTTAATACACTCCTTAATTGAAGAATCGCAAAACCAGCAAGAAAAGAATGAACAAGAAT
TATTGGAATTAGATAAATGGGCAAGTTTGTGGAATTGGTTTAACATAACAAATTGGCTGTGGTATATAAA
ATTATTCATAATGATAGTAGGAGGCTTGGTAGGTTTAAGAATAGTTTTTGCTGTACTTTCTATAGTGAAT
AGAGTTAGGCAGGGATATTCACCATTATCGTTTCAGACCCACCTCCCAACCCCGAGGGGACCCAGAGAGG
GCCTATTTCCCATGATTCCTTCATATTTGCATATACGATACAAGGCTGTTAGAGAGATAATTAGAATTAA
TTTGACTGTAAACACAAAGATATTAGTACAAAATACGTGACGTAGAAAGTAATAATTTCTTGGGTAGTTT
GCAGTTTTAAAATTATGTTTTAAAATGGACTATCATATGCTTACCGTAACTTGAAAGTATTTCGATTTCT
TGGCTTTATATATCTTGTGGAAAGGACGAAACACCGGAGGTAGATCTAGACTCACGGTTTTAGAGCTAGA
AATAGCAAGTTAAAATAAGGCTAGTCCGTTATCAACTTGAAAAAGTGGCACCGAGTCGGTGCTTTTTTAA
GCTTGGCGTAACTAGATCTTGAGACAAATGGCAGTATTCATCCACAATTTTAAAAGAAAAGGGGGGATTG
GGGGGTACAGTGCAGGGGAAAGAATAGTAGACATAATAGCAACAGACATACAAACTAAAGAATTACAAAA
ACAAATTACAAAAATTCAAAATTTTCGGGTTTATTACAGGGACAGCAGAGATCCACTTTGGCGCCGGCTC
GAGGGGG
Features (pLannotate 1.2.2; 29 found; start..end, strand, type, name):
     14..80      +  CDS            small t antigen (fragment): SV40 (simian virus 40) small t antigen
    106..317     +  promoter       EF-1α core promoter: core promoter for human elongation factor EF-1α
    318..1256    +  intron         EF-1α intron A: intron upstream of the start codon of human EF-1α
   1278..1877    +  CDS            PuroR (fragment): puromycin N-acetyltransferase; pac from Streptomyces; confers resistance to puromycin
   1893..2481    +  misc_feature   WPRE: woodchuck hepatitis virus posttranscriptional regulatory element
   2532..2551    +  misc_feature   cPPT/CTS (fragment): central polypurine tract and central termination sequence of HIV-1
   2553..2786    +  LTR            3' LTR (ΔU3): self-inactivating 3' long terminal repeat (LTR) from HIV-1
   2864..2985    +  polyA_signal   SV40 poly(A) signal: SV40 polyadenylation signal
   3025..3160    +  rep_origin     SV40 ori: SV40 origin of replication
   3181..3199    -  promoter       T7 promoter: promoter for bacteriophage T7 RNA polymerase
   3207..3362    +  CDS            lacZα (fragment): LacZα fragment of β-galactosidase; lacZ fragment
   3367..3795    +  rep_origin     f1 ori (sequence partly withheld): f1 bacteriophage origin of replication; arrow indicates direction of (+) strand synthesis
   3848..3952    +  promoter       AmpR promoter: bla
   3953..4813    +  CDS            AmpR: β-lactamase; bla; confers resistance to ampicillin, carbenicillin, and related antibiotics
   4984..5572    +  rep_origin     ori: high-copy-number ColE1/pMB1/pBR322/pUC origin of replication
   5755..5847    +  CDS            lacI (fragment): lac repressor; lacI; The lac repressor binds to the lac operator to inhibit transcription in E. coli. This inhibition can be relieved by adding lactose or isopropyl-β-D-thiogalactopyranoside (IPTG).
   5860..5881    +  protein_bind   CAP binding site: CAP binding activates transcription in the presence of cAMP. E. coli catabolite activator protein
   5896..5926    +  promoter       lac promoter: promoter for the E. coli lac operon
   5934..5950    +  protein_bind   lac operator: The lac repressor binds to the lac operator to inhibit transcription in E. coli. This inhibition can be relieved by adding lactose or isopropyl-β-D-thiogalactopyranoside (IPTG). lac repressor encoded by lacI
   5995..6013    +  promoter       T3 promoter: promoter for bacteriophage T3 RNA polymerase
   6041..6267    +  promoter       RSV promoter: Rous sarcoma virus enhancer/promoter
   6268..6448    +  LTR            5' LTR (truncated): truncated 5' long terminal repeat (LTR) from HIV-1
   6495..6620    +  misc_feature   HIV-1 Ψ: packaging signal of human immunodeficiency virus type 1
   6604..6967    +  CDS            HIV-1 gag (fragment): gag protein from human immunodeficiency virus 1; gag
   7113..7346    +  misc_feature   RRE: The Rev response element (RRE) of HIV-1 allows for Rev-dependent mRNA export from the nucleus to the cytoplasm.
   7723..7749    +  CDS            Rev (fragment): human immunodeficiency virus 1 (HIV-1) Rev protein; rev; enhances nuclear export of unspliced and incompletely spliced viral mRNAs
   7753..7993    +  promoter       U6 promoter: RNA polymerase III promoter for human U6 snRNA
   8023..8098    +  misc_RNA       gRNA scaffold: guide RNA scaffold for the Streptococcus pyogenes CRISPR/Cas9 system
   8154..8271    +  misc_feature   cPPT/CTS: central polypurine tract and central termination sequence of HIV-1
