[The description below was written by a language model from this plasmid's Addgene catalogue record and pLannotate feature annotations shown in this document.]
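Description:
FGFR4 gRNA (BRDN0001148634) is a third-generation lentiviral CRISPR guide plasmid built on the lentiGuide-Puro backbone and designed to target human FGFR4, the fibroblast growth factor receptor 4 tyrosine kinase. It belongs to a human kinome guide RNA collection, and the depositor notes that the guide was designed against several FGFR4 reference transcripts. In bacteria the plasmid is maintained at high copy through a ColE1/pUC-type origin with ampicillin selection (AmpR). An f1 origin, an SV40 origin and leftover lac and T7/T3 promoter elements are also annotated in the backbone.

The viral genome is expressed from an RSV promoter fused to a truncated HIV-1 5' LTR, which makes transcription in packaging cells Tat-independent. It is followed by the Ψ packaging signal with a gag fragment, the Rev response element for nuclear export of the full-length RNA, and a cPPT/CTS that aids nuclear import. The genome ends in a ΔU3 self-inactivating 3' LTR with an SV40 polyadenylation signal downstream.

Two cassettes sit between the LTRs. In the first, a human U6 RNA polymerase III promoter drives the FGFR4-specific spacer joined to the Streptococcus pyogenes Cas9 guide scaffold. In the second, the EF-1α core promoter with its intron A expresses puromycin N-acetyltransferase, followed by a WPRE to boost expression, so that transduced mammalian cells can be selected with puromycin.

The plasmid does not encode Cas9. It is meant to be used with a separate Cas9 lentiviral vector or in cells that already express Cas9, typically for knockout of FGFR4.
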