Addgene plasmid #77572: FGFR4 gRNA (BRDN0001148634)
Purpose: 3rd generation lentiviral gRNA plasmid targeting human FGFR4
Depositing lab: John Doench & David Root. Depositing organization: Broad Institute. Publication: Optimized sgRNA design to maximize activity and minimize off-target effects of CRISPR-Cas9. Doench JG, Fusi N, Sullender M, Hegde M, Vaimberg EW, Donovan KF, Smith I, Tothova Z, Wilen C, Orchard R, Virgin HW, Listgarten J, Root DE. Nat Biotechnol. 2016 Jan 18. doi: 10.1038/nbt.3437. PubMed 26780180.
Backbone
  Vector backbone: lentiGuide-Puro
  Backbone manufacturer: Zhang Lab (Addgene plasmid # 52963)
  Vector type: Mammalian Expression, Lentiviral, CRISPR
  Selectable markers: Puromycin
Growth in bacteria
  Bacterial resistance: Ampicillin, 100 μg/mL
  Growth temperature: 37°C
  Growth strain: DH5alpha
  Copy number: High Copy
Gene/Insert
  Gene/Insert name: FGFR4 (alt names: FGFR4; NM_001291980.1)
  gRNA/shRNA sequence: GAGGTAGATCTAGACTCACG
  Species: H. sapiens (human)
  Entrez Gene: FGFR4 (a.k.a. CD334, JTK2, TKF)
  Promoter: hU6
  Cloning method: Unknown
  Sequencing primers: 5′ U6-F; 3′ pS2-R
Terms and licenses: Academic/Nonprofit Terms; Industry Terms: Not Available to Industry
Depositor comments: The gRNA was designed to target the following Genbank reference sequence(s): NM_001291980.1,NM_002011.4,NM_022963.3,NM_213647.2. Note that this plasmid does NOT contain Cas9. It should be used in conjunction with lentiCas9-Blast (Addgene #52962) or otherwise with cell lines already expressing Cas9. Browse the full kinome gRNA library at http://www.addgene.org/pooled-library/broadgpp-human-kinome/ or visit http://www.broadinstitute.org/rnai/public/ for detailed protocols and information.
How to cite: FGFR4 gRNA (BRDN0001148634) was a gift from John Doench & David Root (Addgene plasmid # 77572 ; http://n2t.net/addgene:77572 ; RRID:Addgene_77572)
