>Addgene plasmid #77572 | FGFR4 gRNA (BRDN0001148634) | depositor partial sequence | sequence record 145032 | Target Sequence
GAGGTAGATCTAGACTCACG
