>Addgene plasmid #77572 | FGFR4 gRNA (BRDN0001148634) | addgene partial sequence | sequence record 188021 | hU6-F
AGAAAGTAATAATTTCTTGGGTAGTTTGCAGTTTTAAAATTATGTTTTAAAATGGACTATCATATGCTTA
CCGTAACTTGAAAGTATTTCGATTTCTTGGCTTTATATATCTTGTGGAAAGGACGAAACACCGGAGGTAG
ATCTAGACTCACGGTTTTAGAGCTAGAAATAGCAAGTTAAAATAAGGCTAGTCCGTTATCAACTTGAAAA
AGTGGCACCGAGTCGGTGCTTTTTTAAGCTTGGCGTAACTAGATCTTGAGACAAATGGCAGTATTCATCC
ACAATTTTAAAAGAAAAGGGGGGATTGGGGGGTACAGTGCAGGGGAAAGAATAGTAGACATAATAGCAAC
AGACATACAAACTAAAGAATTACAAAAACAAATTACAAAAATTCAAAATTTTCGGGTTTATTACAGGGAC
AGCAGAGATCCACTTTGGCGCCGGCTCGAGGGGGCCCGGGTGCAAAGATGGATAAAGTTTTAAACAGAGA
GGAATCTTTGCAGCTAATGGACCTTCTAGGTCTTGAAAGGAGTGGGAATTGGCTCCGGTGCCCGTCAGTG
GGCAGAGCGC
